Addgene plasmid #124202: KA2058_pX330A-G2P
Purpose: (Empty Backbone) Expression of SpCas9 and sgRNA
Depositing lab: Hans Schöler. Depositing organization: Max Planck Institute for Molecular Biomedicine. Publication: Esrrb Unlocks Silenced Enhancers for Reprogramming to Naive Pluripotency. Adachi K, Kopp W, Wu G, Heising S, Greber B, Stehling M, Arauzo-Bravo MJ, Boerno ST, Timmermann B, Vingron M, Scholer HR. Cell Stem Cell. 2018 Aug 2;23(2):266-275.e6. doi: 10.1016/j.stem.2018.05.020. Epub 2018 Jun 14. PubMed 29910149.
Backbone
  Vector backbone: pX330
  Vector type: Mammalian Expression
  Selectable markers: Puromycin
Growth in bacteria
  Bacterial resistance: Ampicillin, 100 μg/mL
  Growth temperature: 37°C
  Growth strain: DH5alpha
  Copy number: High Copy
Gene/Insert
  Gene/Insert name: None
Terms and licenses: Academic/Nonprofit Terms; Industry Terms: Not Available to Industry
Depositor comments: Cloning site: BbsI
How to cite: KA2058_pX330A-G2P was a gift from Hans Schöler (Addgene plasmid # 124202 ; http://n2t.net/addgene:124202 ; RRID:Addgene_124202)
