[The description below was written by a language model from this plasmid's Addgene catalogue record and pLannotate feature annotations shown in this document.]
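Description:
KA2058_pX330A-G2P is an empty-backbone, all-in-one CRISPR/Cas9 mammalian expression plasmid of about 10.9 kb, derived from pX330. It is maintained in E. coli as a high-copy plasmid through a ColE1/pUC-type origin with ampicillin (β-lactamase) selection, and it also carries an f1 phage origin. No guide sequence is installed. According to the depositor, BbsI is the cloning site, and the short gap annotated between the human U6 promoter and the S. pyogenes guide RNA scaffold is presumably where a user's spacer oligonucleotides are inserted. A second, partial scaffold fragment is annotated just downstream of the full scaffold; the record does not explain it.

The plasmid carries three mammalian expression units. The RNA polymerase III U6 promoter drives the sgRNA. A hybrid CBh-type promoter, made up of the CMV enhancer, chicken β-actin promoter and a hybrid intron, drives full-length SpCas9. The annotation splits SpCas9 into contiguous N- and C-terminal portions, followed by a C-terminal nucleoplasmin nuclear localization signal and a bGH polyadenylation signal. Downstream, past a single AAV2 ITR remnant, an EF-1α core promoter joined to an HTLV-1 5′ LTR segment drives a CopGFP coding sequence followed by puromycin N-acetyltransferase, with a short WPRE fragment and an SV40 poly(A) signal. The "G2P" in the name suggests that GFP and PuroR are joined by a 2A peptide, but no linker is annotated in the gap between them.

This design lets transfected cells be tracked or sorted by green fluorescence and enriched with puromycin while they express Cas9 and the chosen guide for genome editing. The associated publication concerns reprogramming to naive pluripotency.
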