Features (pLannotate 1.2.2; 24 found; start..end, strand, type, name):
      1..241     +  promoter       U6 promoter: RNA polymerase III promoter for human U6 snRNA
    268..343     +  misc_RNA       gRNA scaffold: guide RNA scaffold for the Streptococcus pyogenes CRISPR/Cas9 system
    350..393     +  misc_RNA       gRNA scaffold (fragment): guide RNA scaffold for the Streptococcus pyogenes CRISPR/Cas9 system
    440..725     +  enhancer       CMV enhancer: human cytomegalovirus immediate early enhancer; contains an 18-bp deletion relative to the standard CMV enhancer
    727..1004    +  promoter       chicken β-actin promoter: No description available
   1005..1232    +  intron         hybrid intron: hybrid between chicken β-actin (CBA) and minute virus of mice (MMV) introns (Gray et al., 2011)
   1370..2971    +  CDS            Cas9(N): N-terminal portion of Streptococcus pyogenes Cas9 (Zetsche et al., 2015)
   2972..5470    +  CDS            Cas9(C): C-terminal portion of Streptococcus pyogenes Cas9 (Zetsche et al., 2015)
   5471..5518    +  CDS            nucleoplasmin NLS: bipartite nuclear localization signal from nucleoplasmin
   5552..5663    +  polyA_signal   bGH poly(A) signal: bovine growth hormone polyadenylation signal
   5768..5908    +  repeat_region  AAV2 ITR: inverted terminal repeat of adeno-associated virus serotype 2 inverted
   6053..6264    +  promoter       EF-1α core promoter: core promoter for human elongation factor EF-1α
   6277..6545    +  LTR            5' LTR (truncated): truncated 5' long terminal repeat (LTR) from human T-cell leukemia virus (HTLV) type 1
   6602..7266    +  CDS            CopGFP (fragment): green fluorescent protein 2 from Pontellina plumata, also known as ppluGFP2 (Shagin et al., 2004)
   7390..7989    +  CDS            PuroR: puromycin N-acetyltransferase; pac from Streptomyces alboniger; confers resistance to puromycin
   7990..8096    +  misc_feature   WPRE (fragment): woodchuck hepatitis virus posttranscriptional regulatory element
   8105..8226    +  polyA_signal   SV40 poly(A) signal: SV40 polyadenylation signal
   8307..8358    -  misc_feature   bom (fragment): basis of mobility region from pBR322
   8377..8832    +  rep_origin     f1 ori (sequence partly withheld): f1 bacteriophage origin of replication; arrow indicates direction of (+) strand synthesis
   8833..8882    -  misc_feature   bom (fragment): basis of mobility region from pBR322
   8984..9019    -  CDS            rop (fragment): Rop protein, which maintains plasmids at low copy number; rop
   9114..9218    +  promoter       AmpR promoter: bla
   9219..10079   +  CDS            AmpR: β-lactamase; bla; confers resistance to ampicillin, carbenicillin, and related antibiotics
  10250..10838   +  rep_origin     ori: high-copy-number ColE1/pMB1/pBR322/pUC origin of replication
>Addgene plasmid #124202 | KA2058_pX330A-G2P | addgene full sequence | sequence record 239670 | Addgene NGS Result
GAGGGCCTATTTCCCATGATTCCTTCATATTTGCATATACGATACAAGGCTGTTAGAGAGATAATTGGAA
TTAATTTGACTGTAAACACAAAGATATTAGTACAAAATACGTGACGTAGAAAGTAATAATTTCTTGGGTA
GTTTGCAGTTTTAAAATTATGTTTTAAAATGGACTATCATATGCTTACCGTAACTTGAAAGTATTTCGAT
TTCTTGGCTTTATATATCTTGTGGAAAGGACGAAACACCGGGTCTTCGAGAAGACCTGTTTTAGAGCTAG
AAATAGCAAGTTAAAATAAGGCTAGTCCGTTATCAACTTGAAAAAGTGGCACCGAGTCGGTGCTTTTTTG
TTTTAGAGCTAGAAATAGCAAGTTAAAATAAGGCTAGTCCGTTTTTAGCGCGTGCGCCAATTCTGCAGAC
AAATGGCTCTAGAGGTACCCGTTACATAACTTACGGTAAATGGCCCGCCTGGCTGACCGCCCAACGACCC
CCGCCCATTGACGTCAATAGTAACGCCAATAGGGACTTTCCATTGACGTCAATGGGTGGAGTATTTACGG
TAAACTGCCCACTTGGCAGTACATCAAGTGTATCATATGCCAAGTACGCCCCCTATTGACGTCAATGACG
GTAAATGGCCCGCCTGGCATTGTGCCCAGTACATGACCTTATGGGACTTTCCTACTTGGCAGTACATCTA
CGTATTAGTCATCGCTATTACCATGGTCGAGGTGAGCCCCACGTTCTGCTTCACTCTCCCCATCTCCCCC
CCCTCCCCACCCCCAATTTTGTATTTATTTATTTTTTAATTATTTTGTGCAGCGATGGGGGCGGGGGGGG
GGGGGGGGCGCGCGCCRGGSGGGGSGGGGSGGGGSGRGGGGSGGGGSGGGGSGRGGSGGRGAGGKGCGGC
GGCAGCCAATCAGAGCGGCGCGCTCCGAAAGTTTCCTTTTATGGCGAGGCGGCGGCGGCGGCGGCCCTAT
AAAAAGCGAAGCGCGCGGCGGGCGGGAGTCGCTGCGCGCTGCCTTCGCCCCGTGCCCCGCTCCGCCGCCG
CCTCGCGCCGCCCGCCCCGGCTCTGACTGACCGCGTTACTCCCACAGGTGAGCGGGCGGGACGGCCCTTC
TCCTCCGGGCTGTAATTAGCTGAGCAAGAGGTAAGGGTTTAAGGGATGGTTGGTTGGTGGGGTATTAATG
TTTAATTACCTGGAGCACCTGCCTGAAATCACTTTTTTTCAGGTTGGACCGGTGCCACCATGGACTATAA
GGACCACGACGGAGACTACAAGGATCATGATATTGATTACAAAGACGATGACGATAAGATGGCCCCAAAG
AAGAAGCGGAAGGTCGGTATCCACGGAGTCCCAGCAGCCGACAAGAAGTACAGCATCGGCCTGGACATCG
GCACCAACTCTGTGGGCTGGGCCGTGATCACCGACGAGTACAAGGTGCCCAGCAAGAAATTCAAGGTGCT
GGGCAACACCGACCGGCACAGCATCAAGAAGAACCTGATCGGAGCCCTGCTGTTCGACAGCGGCGAAACA
GCCGAGGCCACCCGGCTGAAGAGAACCGCCAGAAGAAGATACACCAGACGGAAGAACCGGATCTGCTATC
TGCAAGAGATCTTCAGCAACGAGATGGCCAAGGTGGACGACAGCTTCTTCCACAGACTGGAAGAGTCCTT
CCTGGTGGAAGAGGATAAGAAGCACGAGCGGCACCCCATCTTCGGCAACATCGTGGACGAGGTGGCCTAC
CACGAGAAGTACCCCACCATCTACCACCTGAGAAAGAAACTGGTGGACAGCACCGACAAGGCCGACCTGC
GGCTGATCTATCTGGCCCTGGCCCACATGATCAAGTTCCGGGGCCACTTCCTGATCGAGGGCGACCTGAA
CCCCGACAACAGCGACGTGGACAAGCTGTTCATCCAGCTGGTGCAGACCTACAACCAGCTGTTCGAGGAA
AACCCCATCAACGCCAGCGGCGTGGACGCCAAGGCCATCCTGTCTGCCAGACTGAGCAAGAGCAGACGGC
TGGAAAATCTGATCGCCCAGCTGCCCGGCGAGAAGAAGAATGGCCTGTTCGGAAACCTGATTGCCCTGAG
CCTGGGCCTGACCCCCAACTTCAAGAGCAACTTCGACCTGGCCGAGGATGCCAAACTGCAGCTGAGCAAG
GACACCTACGACGACGACCTGGACAACCTGCTGGCCCAGATCGGCGACCAGTACGCCGACCTGTTTCTGG
CCGCCAAGAACCTGTCCGACGCCATCCTGCTGAGCGACATCCTGAGAGTGAACACCGAGATCACCAAGGC
CCCCCTGAGCGCCTCTATGATCAAGAGATACGACGAGCACCACCAGGACCTGACCCTGCTGAAAGCTCTC
GTGCGGCAGCAGCTGCCTGAGAAGTACAAAGAGATTTTCTTCGACCAGAGCAAGAACGGCTACGCCGGCT
ACATTGACGGCGGAGCCAGCCAGGAAGAGTTCTACAAGTTCATCAAGCCCATCCTGGAAAAGATGGACGG
CACCGAGGAACTGCTCGTGAAGCTGAACAGAGAGGACCTGCTGCGGAAGCAGCGGACCTTCGACAACGGC
AGCATCCCCCACCAGATCCACCTGGGAGAGCTGCACGCCATTCTGCGGCGGCAGGAAGATTTTTACCCAT
TCCTGAAGGACAACCGGGAAAAGATCGAGAAGATCCTGACCTTCCGCATCCCCTACTACGTGGGCCCTCT
GGCCAGGGGAAACAGCAGATTCGCCTGGATGACCAGAAAGAGCGAGGAAACCATCACCCCCTGGAACTTC
GAGGAAGTGGTGGACAAGGGCGCTTCCGCCCAGAGCTTCATCGAGCGGATGACCAACTTCGATAAGAACC
TGCCCAACGAGAAGGTGCTGCCCAAGCACAGCCTGCTGTACGAGTACTTCACCGTGTATAACGAGCTGAC
CAAAGTGAAATACGTGACCGAGGGAATGAGAAAGCCCGCCTTCCTGAGCGGCGAGCAGAAAAAGGCCATC
GTGGACCTGCTGTTCAAGACCAACCGGAAAGTGACCGTGAAGCAGCTGAAAGAGGACTACTTCAAGAAAA
TCGAGTGCTTCGACTCCGTGGAAATCTCCGGCGTGGAAGATCGGTTCAACGCCTCCCTGGGCACATACCA
CGATCTGCTGAAAATTATCAAGGACAAGGACTTCCTGGACAATGAGGAAAACGAGGACATTCTGGAAGAT
ATCGTGCTGACCCTGACACTGTTTGAGGACAGAGAGATGATCGAGGAACGGCTGAAAACCTATGCCCACC
TGTTCGACGACAAAGTGATGAAGCAGCTGAAGCGGCGGAGATACACCGGCTGGGGCAGGCTGAGCCGGAA
GCTGATCAACGGCATCCGGGACAAGCAGTCCGGCAAGACAATCCTGGATTTCCTGAAGTCCGACGGCTTC
GCCAACAGAAACTTCATGCAGCTGATCCACGACGACAGCCTGACCTTTAAAGAGGACATCCAGAAAGCCC
AGGTGTCCGGCCAGGGCGATAGCCTGCACGAGCACATTGCCAATCTGGCCGGCAGCCCCGCCATTAAGAA
GGGCATCCTGCAGACAGTGAAGGTGGTGGACGAGCTCGTGAAAGTGATGGGCCGGCACAAGCCCGAGAAC
ATCGTGATCGAAATGGCCAGAGAGAACCAGACCACCCAGAAGGGACAGAAGAACAGCCGCGAGAGAATGA
AGCGGATCGAAGAGGGCATCAAAGAGCTGGGCAGCCAGATCCTGAAAGAACACCCCGTGGAAAACACCCA
GCTGCAGAACGAGAAGCTGTACCTGTACTACCTGCAGAATGGGCGGGATATGTACGTGGACCAGGAACTG
GACATCAACCGGCTGTCCGACTACGATGTGGACCATATCGTGCCTCAGAGCTTTCTGAAGGACGACTCCA
TCGACAACAAGGTGCTGACCAGAAGCGACAAGAACCGGGGCAAGAGCGACAACGTGCCCTCCGAAGAGGT
CGTGAAGAAGATGAAGAACTACTGGCGGCAGCTGCTGAACGCCAAGCTGATTACCCAGAGAAAGTTCGAC
AATCTGACCAAGGCCGAGAGAGGCGGCCTGAGCGAACTGGATAAGGCCGGCTTCATCAAGAGACAGCTGG
TGGAAACCCGGCAGATCACAAAGCACGTGGCACAGATCCTGGACTCCCGGATGAACACTAAGTACGACGA
GAATGACAAGCTGATCCGGGAAGTGAAAGTGATCACCCTGAAGTCCAAGCTGGTGTCCGATTTCCGGAAG
GATTTCCAGTTTTACAAAGTGCGCGAGATCAACAACTACCACCACGCCCACGACGCCTACCTGAACGCCG
TCGTGGGAACCGCCCTGATCAAAAAGTACCCTAAGCTGGAAAGCGAGTTCGTGTACGGCGACTACAAGGT
GTACGACGTGCGGAAGATGATCGCCAAGAGCGAGCAGGAAATCGGCAAGGCTACCGCCAAGTACTTCTTC
TACAGCAACATCATGAACTTTTTCAAGACCGAGATTACCCTGGCCAACGGCGAGATCCGGAAGCGGCCTC
TGATCGAGACAAACGGCGAAACCGGGGAGATCGTGTGGGATAAGGGCCGGGATTTTGCCACCGTGCGGAA
AGTGCTGAGCATGCCCCAAGTGAATATCGTGAAAAAGACCGAGGTGCAGACAGGCGGCTTCAGCAAAGAG
TCTATCCTGCCCAAGAGGAACAGCGATAAGCTGATCGCCAGAAAGAAGGACTGGGACCCTAAGAAGTACG
GCGGCTTCGACAGCCCCACCGTGGCCTATTCTGTGCTGGTGGTGGCCAAAGTGGAAAAGGGCAAGTCCAA
GAAACTGAAGAGTGTGAAAGAGCTGCTGGGGATCACCATCATGGAAAGAAGCAGCTTCGAGAAGAATCCC
ATCGACTTTCTGGAAGCCAAGGGCTACAAAGAAGTGAAAAAGGACCTGATCATCAAGCTGCCTAAGTACT
CCCTGTTCGAGCTGGAAAACGGCCGGAAGAGAATGCTGGCCTCTGCCGGCGAACTGCAGAAGGGAAACGA
ACTGGCCCTGCCCTCCAAATATGTGAACTTCCTGTACCTGGCCAGCCACTATGAGAAGCTGAAGGGCTCC
CCCGAGGATAATGAGCAGAAACAGCTGTTTGTGGAACAGCACAAGCACTACCTGGACGAGATCATCGAGC
AGATCAGCGAGTTCTCCAAGAGAGTGATCCTGGCCGACGCTAATCTGGACAAAGTGCTGTCCGCCTACAA
CAAGCACCGGGATAAGCCCATCAGAGAGCAGGCCGAGAATATCATCCACCTGTTTACCCTGACCAATCTG
GGAGCCCCTGCCGCCTTCAAGTACTTTGACACCACCATCGACCGGAAGAGGTACACCAGCACCAAAGAGG
TGCTGGACGCCACCCTGATCCACCAGAGCATCACCGGCCTGTACGAGACACGGATCGACCTGTCTCAGCT
GGGAGGCGACAAAAGGCCGGCGGCCACGAAAAAGGCCGGCCAGGCAAAAAAGAAAAAGTAAGAATTCCTA
GAGCTCGCTGATCAGCCTCGACTGTGCCTTCTAGTTGCCAGCCATCTGTTGTTTGCCCCTCCCCCGTGCC
TTCCTTGACCCTGGAAGGTGCCACTCCCACTGTCCTTTCCTAATAAAATGAGGAAATTGCATCGCATTGT
CTGAGTAGGTGTCATTCTATTCTGGGGGGTGGGGTGGGGCAGGACAGCAAGGGGGAGGATTGGGAAGAGA
ATAGCAGGCATGCTGGGGAGCGGCCGCAGGAACCCCTAGTGATGGAGTTGGCCACTCCCTCTCTGCGCGC
TCGCTCGCTCACTGAGGCCGGGCGACCAAAGGTCGCCCGACGCCCGGGCTTTGCCCGGGCGGCCTCAGTG
AGCGAGCGAGCGCGCAGCTGCCTGCAGGAAAGAGCCCACAACCCCTCACTTGGTGGGCCAGTCCTCTGAT
AGACTGTGTCCCCTGGATACCCGTATTCTAGAGCTAGCGAATTCGAATTTAAATCGGATCCGCGGCCGCG
AAGGATCTGCGATCGCTCCGGTGCCCGTCAGTGGGCAGAGCGCACATCGCCCACAGTCCCCGAGAAGTTG
GGGGGAGGGGTCGGCAATTGAACGGGTGCCTAGAGAAGGTGGCGCGGGGTAAACTGGGAAAGTGATGTCG
TGTACTGGCTCCGCCTTTTTCCCGAGGGTGGGGGAGAACCGTATATAAGTGCAGTAGTCGCCGTGAACGT
TCTTTTTCGCAACGGGTTTGCCGCCAGAACACAGCTGAAGCTTCGAGGGGCTCGCATCTCTCCTTCACGC
GCCCGCCGCCCTACCTGAGGCCGCCATCCACGCCGGTTGAGTCGCGTTCTGCCGCCTCCCGCCTGTGGTG
CCTCCTGAACTGCGTCCGCCGTCTAGGTAAGTTTAAAGCTCAGGTCGAGACCGGGCCTTTGTCCGGCGCT
CCCTTGGAGCCTACCTAGACTCAGCCGGCTCTCCACGCTTTGCCTGACCCTGCTTGCTCAACTCTACGTC
TTTGTTTCGTTTTCTGTTCTGCGCCGTTACAGATCCAAGCTGTGACCGGCGCCTACGCTAGACGCCACCA
TGGAGAGCGACGAGAGCGGCCTGCCCGCCATGGAGATCGAGTGCCGCATCACCGGCACCCTGAACGGCGT
GGAGTTCGAGCTGGTGGGCGGCGGAGAGGGCACCCCCAAGCAGGGCCGCATGACCAACAAGATGAAGAGC
ACCAAAGGCGCCCTGACCTTCAGCCCCTACCTGCTGAGCCACGTGATGGGCTACGGCTTCTACCACTTCG
GCACCTACCCCAGCGGCTACGAGAACCCCTTCCTGCACGCCATCAACAACGGCGGCTACACCAACACCCG
CATCGAGAAGTACGAGGACGGCGGCGTGCTGCACGTGAGCTTCAGCTACCGCTACGAGGCCGGCCGCGTG
ATCGGCGACTTCAAGGTGGTGGGCACCGGCTTCCCCGAGGACAGCGTGATCTTCACCGACAAGATCATCC
GCAGCAACGCCACCGTGGAGCACCTGCACCCCATGGGCGATAACGTGCTGGTGGGCAGCTTCGCCCGCAC
CTTCAGCCTGCGCGACGGCGGCTACTACAGCTTCGTGGTGGACAGCCACATGCACTTCAAGAGCGCCATC
CACCCCAGCATCCTGCAGAACGGGGGCCCCATGTTCGCCTTCCGCCGCGTGGAGGAGCTGCACAGCAACA
CCGAGCTGGGCATCGTGGAGTACCAGCACGCCTTCAAGACCCCCATCGCCTTCGCCAGATCCCGCGCTCA
GTCGTCCAATTCTGCCGTGGACGGCACCGCCGGACCCGGCTCCACCGGATCTCGCGAGGGCAGAGGAAGT
CTTCTAACATGCGGTGACGTGGAGGAGAATCCCGGCCCTATGACCGAGTACAAGCCCACGGTGCGCCTCG
CCACCCGCGACGACGTCCCCAGGGCCGTACGCACCCTCGCCGCCGCGTTCGCCGACTACCCCGCCACGCG
CCACACCGTCGATCCGGACCGCCACATCGAGCGGGTCACCGAGCTGCAAGAACTCTTCCTCACGCGCGTC
GGGCTCGACATCGGCAAGGTGTGGGTCGCGGACGACGGCGCCGCGGTGGCGGTCTGGACCACGCCGGAGA
GCGTCGAAGCGGGGGCGGTGTTCGCCGAGATCGGCCCGCGCATGGCCGAGTTGAGCGGTTCCCGGCTGGC
CGCGCAGCAACAGATGGAAGGCCTCCTGGCGCCGCACCGGCCCAAGGAGCCCGCGTGGTTCCTGGCCACC
GTCGGCGTCTCGCCCGACCACCAGGGCAAGGGTCTGGGCAGCGCCGTCGTGCTCCCCGGAGTGGAGGCGG
CCGAGCGCGCCGGGGTGCCCGCCTTCCTGGAGACCTCCGCGCCCCGCAACCTCCCCTTCTACGAGCGGCT
CGGCTTCACCGTCACCGCCGACGTCGAGGTGCCCGAAGGACCGCGCACCTGGTGCATGACCCGCAAGCCC
GGTGCCTGAAATCAACCTCTGGATTACAAAATTTGTGAAAGATTGACTGGTATTCTTAACTATGTTGCTC
CTTTTACGCTATGTGGATACGCTGCTTTAATGCCTTTGTATCATGCGTTAACTAAACTTGTTTATTGCAG
CTTATAATGGTTACAAATAAAGCAATAGCATCACAAATTTCACAAATAAAGCATTTTTTTCACTGCATTC
TAGTTGTGGTTTGTCCAAACTCATCAATGTATCTTATCATGTCTGGAATTGACTCAAATGATGTCAATTA
GTCTATCAGAAGCTCATCTGGTCTCCCTTCCGGGCCTGCAGGGGCGCCTGATGCGGTATTTTCTCCTTAC
GCATCTGTGCGGTATTTCACACCGCATA
[95 nt withheld, positions 8359-8453]
T
[46 nt withheld, positions 8455-8500]
C
[141 nt withheld, positions 8502-8642]
CCTTTGACGTTGGAGTCCACGTTCTTT
[37 nt withheld, positions 8670-8706]
ACTCTATCTCGGGCTATTCTTTTGATTTATAAGGGATTTTGCCGATTTCGGTCTATTGGTTAAAAAATGA
GCTGATTTAACAAAAATTTAACGCGAATTTTAACAAAATATTAACGTTTACAATTTTATGGTGCACTCTC
AGTACAATCTGCTCTGATGCCGCATAGTTAAGCCAGCCCCGACACCCGCCAACACCCGCTGACGCGCCCT
GACGGGCTTGTCTGCTCCCGGCATCCGCTTACAGACAAGCTGTGACCGTCTCCGGGAGCTGCATGTGTCA
GAGGTTTTCACCGTCATCACCGAAACGCGCGAGACGAAAGGGCCTCGTGATACGCCTATTTTTATAGGTT
AATGTCATGATAATAATGGTTTCTTAGACGTCAGGTGGCACTTTTCGGGGAAATGTGCGCGGAACCCCTA
TTTGTTTATTTTTCTAAATACATTCAAATATGTATCCGCTCATGAGACAATAACCCTGATAAATGCTTCA
ATAATATTGAAAAAGGAAGAGTATGAGTATTCAACATTTCCGTGTCGCCCTTATTCCCTTTTTTGCGGCA
TTTTGCCTTCCTGTTTTTGCTCACCCAGAAACGCTGGTGAAAGTAAAAGATGCTGAAGATCAGTTGGGTG
CACGAGTGGGTTACATCGAACTGGATCTCAACAGCGGTAAGATCCTTGAGAGTTTTCGCCCCGAAGAACG
TTTTCCAATGATGAGCACTTTTAAAGTTCTGCTATGTGGCGCGGTATTATCCCGTATTGACGCCGGGCAA
GAGCAACTCGGTCGCCGCATACACTATTCTCAGAATGACTTGGTTGAGTACTCACCAGTCACAGAAAAGC
ATCTTACGGATGGCATGACAGTAAGAGAATTATGCAGTGCTGCCATAACCATGAGTGATAACACTGCGGC
CAACTTACTTCTGACAACGATCGGAGGACCGAAGGAGCTAACCGCTTTTTTGCACAACATGGGGGATCAT
GTAACTCGCCTTGATCGTTGGGAACCGGAGCTGAATGAAGCCATACCAAACGACGAGCGTGACACCACGA
TGCCTGTAGCAATGGCAACAACGTTGCGCAAACTATTAACTGGCGAACTACTTACTCTAGCTTCCCGGCA
ACAATTAATAGACTGGATGGAGGCGGATAAAGTTGCAGGACCACTTCTGCGCTCGGCCCTTCCGGCTGGC
TGGTTTATTGCTGATAAATCTGGAGCCGGTGAGCGTGGAAGCCGCGGTATCATTGCAGCACTGGGGCCAG
ATGGTAAGCCCTCCCGTATCGTAGTTATCTACACGACGGGGAGTCAGGCAACTATGGATGAACGAAATAG
ACAGATCGCTGAGATAGGTGCCTCACTGATTAAGCATTGGTAACTGTCAGACCAAGTTTACTCATATATA
CTTTAGATTGATTTAAAACTTCATTTTTAATTTAAAAGGATCTAGGTGAAGATCCTTTTTGATAATCTCA
TGACCAAAATCCCTTAACGTGAGTTTTCGTTCCACTGAGCGTCAGACCCCGTAGAAAAGATCAAAGGATC
TTCTTGAGATCCTTTTTTTCTGCGCGTAATCTGCTGCTTGCAAACAAAAAAACCACCGCTACCAGCGGTG
GTTTGTTTGCCGGATCAAGAGCTACCAACTCTTTTTCCGAAGGTAACTGGCTTCAGCAGAGCGCAGATAC
CAAATACTGTTCTTCTAGTGTAGCCGTAGTTAGGCCACCACTTCAAGAACTCTGTAGCACCGCCTACATA
CCTCGCTCTGCTAATCCTGTTACCAGTGGCTGCTGCCAGTGGCGATAAGTCGTGTCTTACCGGGTTGGAC
TCAAGACGATAGTTACCGGATAAGGCGCAGCGGTCGGGCTGAACGGGGGGTTCGTGCACACAGCCCAGCT
TGGAGCGAACGACCTACACCGAACTGAGATACCTACAGCGTGAGCTATGAGAAAGCGCCACGCTTCCCGA
AGGGAGAAAGGCGGACAGGTATCCGGTAAGCGGCAGGGTCGGAACAGGAGAGCGCACGAGGGAGCTTCCA
GGGGGAAACGCCTGGTATCTTTATAGTCCTGTCGGGTTTCGCCACCTCTGACTTGAGCGTCGATTTTTGT
GATGCTCGTCAGGGGGGCGGAGCCTATGGAAAAACGCCAGCAACGCGGCCTTTTTACGGTTCCTGGCCTT
TTGCTGGCCTTTTGCTCACATGT
